Addgene plasmid #126357: pGWB14-LYX139
Purpose: With a Nicotiana benthamiana transcription factor in PGWB14 backbone, for Agrobacterium mediated transient or stable expression corresponding transcription factor fused with a C-terminal HA tag.
Depositing lab: Silin Zhong. Depositing organization: Chinese University of Hong Kong.
Backbone
  Vector backbone: pGWB14
  Vector type: Plant Expression
  Selectable markers: Hygromycin
Growth in bacteria
  Bacterial resistance: Kanamycin, 50 μg/mL
  Growth temperature: 37°C
  Growth strain: DH5alpha
  Copy number: Low Copy
Gene/Insert
  Gene/Insert name: Niben101Scf06512g00006.1
  Species: Nicotiana benthamiana
  Promoter: CaMV 35S
  Tag / fusion protein: HA (C terminal on insert)
  Cloning method: Gibson Cloning
Terms and licenses: Academic/Nonprofit Terms; Industry Terms: Not Available to Industry
How to cite: pGWB14-LYX139 was a gift from Silin Zhong (Addgene plasmid # 126357 ; http://n2t.net/addgene:126357 ; RRID:Addgene_126357)
