[The description below was written by a language model from this plasmid's Addgene catalogue record and pLannotate feature annotations shown in this document.]
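Description:
pGWB14-LYX139 is a plant binary expression vector built on the pGWB14 backbone and intended for Agrobacterium-mediated transient or stable expression of a Nicotiana benthamiana transcription factor, gene model Niben101Scf06512g00006.1. The backbone is a broad-host-range IncP-type replicon. The feature table shows oriV with its trans-acting replication protein gene trfA, plus oriT and traJ for mobilisation, which together allow low-copy maintenance in both E. coli and Agrobacterium. Bacterial selection is by kanamycin (aphA-3 type KanR). Fragments of tetracycline resistance genes, an IS1 element and other partial annotations appear to be backbone remnants rather than functional parts.

Between the nopaline-type right and left T-DNA border repeats lie three cassettes, each driven by a CaMV 35S promoter. In the main one, the promoter is followed by a roughly 670 bp region flanked by attB1 and attB2 Gateway sites. This region carries no annotation of its own and presumably holds the transcription factor coding sequence, which the record says was inserted by Gibson cloning. It is followed by a 3xHA epitope tag and a NOS terminator, giving a C-terminally HA-tagged protein suitable for immunodetection or immunoprecipitation. A second cassette, in the opposite orientation, expresses hygromycin phosphotransferase for selecting stably transformed plants. The feature table also reveals a third cassette that the catalogue entry does not mention: the tomato bushy stunt virus P19 protein with a CaMV poly(A) signal. P19 is a suppressor of RNA silencing that binds siRNAs, and co-delivering it on the same T-DNA typically boosts transgene expression in agroinfiltrated leaves.
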