Features (pLannotate 1.2.2; 35 found; start..end, strand, type, name):
      3..89      -  CDS            traI (fragment): TRAI6_ECOLX - Experimental evidence at protein level: Swiss-Prot protein existence level 1. The initiation process of transfer DNA synthesis requires the interaction of at least three plasmid-specific components (TraH, I, and J) at the transfer origin resulting in the assembly of a specialised nucleoprotein complex - the relaxosome. Site- and strand-specific cleavage at the transfer origin is dependent on TraI and TraJ. From Escherichia coli.
    127..498     -  CDS            traJ: oriT-recognizing protein; traJ
    531..640     -  oriT           oriT: incP origin of transfer
    772..962     +  rep_origin     ori (fragment): high-copy-number ColE1/pMB1/pBR322/pUC origin of replication
   1321..1971    -  CDS            TetR: tetracycline resistance regulatory protein; tetR
   2077..2326    +  CDS            TcR (fragment): tetracycline efflux protein; tetA; confers resistance to tetracycline
   2436..2460    -  misc_feature   RB T-DNA repeat: right border repeat from nopaline C58 T-DNA
   2490..2508    +  misc_feature   MCS (fragment): pUC18/19 multiple cloning site
   2559..2904    +  promoter       CaMV 35S promoter: strong constitutive promoter from cauliflower mosaic virus
   2856..2902    +  promoter       minimal CaMV 35S promoter: minimal 35S promoter from cauliflower mosaic virus
   2914..2932    -  misc_feature   MCS (fragment): pUC18/19 multiple cloning site
   2943..3458    +  CDS            P19_TBSVC: Experimental evidence at protein level: Swiss-Prot protein existence level 1. Acts as a suppressor of RNA-mediated gene silencing, also known as post-transcriptional gene silencing (PTGS), a mechanism of plant viral defense that limits the accumulation of viral RNAs. Binds to short interfering RNAs (siRNAs) with high affinity. Acts as a molecular caliper to specifically select siRNAs based on the length of the duplex region of the RNA (By similarity). From Tomato bushy stunt virus (strain Cherry) (TBSV).
   3531..3707    +  polyA_signal   CaMV poly(A) signal: cauliflower mosaic virus polyadenylation signal
   4210..4551    +  promoter       CaMV 35S promoter: strong constitutive promoter from cauliflower mosaic virus
   4577..4601    +  protein_bind   attB1: mutant version of attB; recombination site for the Gateway® BP reaction BP Clonase™
   5271..5295    -  protein_bind   attB2: mutant version of attB; recombination site for the Gateway® BP reaction BP Clonase™
   5324..5413    +  CDS            3xHA: three tandem HA epitope tags
   5447..5699    +  terminator     NOS terminator: nopaline synthase terminator and poly(A) signal
   6128..6380    -  terminator     NOS terminator: nopaline synthase terminator and poly(A) signal
   6404..6832    -  CDS            nos (fragment): DHNO_AGRT7 - Protein inferred from homology: Swiss-Prot protein existence level 3. From Agrobacterium tumefaciens (strain T37).
   6848..7873    -  CDS            HygR: aminoglycoside phosphotransferase from E. coli; aph(4)-Ia; confers resistance to hygromycin
   7883..8227    -  promoter       CaMV 35S promoter: strong constitutive promoter from cauliflower mosaic virus
   7884..7930    -  promoter       minimal CaMV 35S promoter: minimal 35S promoter from cauliflower mosaic virus
   8365..8520    +  CDS            lacZα (fragment) (sequence partly withheld): LacZα fragment of β-galactosidase; lacZ fragment
   8518..8818    +  rep_origin     M13 ori (fragment) (sequence partly withheld): M13 bacteriophage origin of replication; arrow indicates direction of (+) strand synthesis
   8819..8949    +  CDS            lacI (fragment): lac repressor; lacI; The lac repressor binds to the lac operator to inhibit transcription in E. coli. This inhibition can be relieved by adding lactose or isopropyl-β-D-thiogalactopyranoside (IPTG).
   9003..9027    -  misc_feature   LB T-DNA repeat: left border repeat from nopaline C58 T-DNA
  10484..10603   -  CDS            tetR (fragment): TETR1_ECOLX - Experimental evidence at protein level: Swiss-Prot protein existence level 1. TetR is the repressor of the tetracycline resistance element; its N-terminal region forms a helix-turn-helix structure and binds DNA. Binding of tetracycline to TetR reduces the repressor affinity for the tetracycline resistance gene (tetA) promoter operator sites. From Escherichia coli.
  10623..11771   -  CDS            trfA: trans-acting replication protein that binds to and activates oriV
  12070..12864   -  CDS            KanR: aminoglycoside phosphotransferase; aphA-3; confers resistance to kanamycin
  13056..13823   +  mobile_element IS1: prokaryotic transposable element IS1
  13832..13981   -  CDS            satA (fragment): STA_BACSU - Also known as yyaR. Experimental evidence at protein level: Swiss-Prot protein existence level 1. Involved in resistance to streptothricin, a broad-spectrum antibiotic produced by streptomycetes. Detoxifies streptothricin via acetylation of the beta amino group of the first beta-lysyl moiety of streptothricin. From Bacillus subtilis (strain 168).
  13980..14174   -  CDS            satA (fragment): STA_BACSU - Also known as yyaR. Experimental evidence at protein level: Swiss-Prot protein existence level 1. Involved in resistance to streptothricin, a broad-spectrum antibiotic produced by streptomycetes. Detoxifies streptothricin via acetylation of the beta amino group of the first beta-lysyl moiety of streptothricin. From Bacillus subtilis (strain 168).
  14177..14452   -  CDS            klaC (fragment): KLAC_ECOLX - Also known as telB. Protein predicted: Swiss-Prot protein existence level 4. Belongs to the kla operon, which is associated with cryptic tellurite resistance, and IncW plasmid fertility inhibition. From Escherichia coli.
  14516..15147   -  rep_origin     oriV: incP origin of replication
>Addgene plasmid #126357 | pGWB14-LYX139 | addgene full sequence | sequence record 247492 | Addgene NGS Result
TCGGTCTTGCCTTGCTCGTCGGTGATGTACTTCACCAGCTCCGCGAAGTCGCTCTTCTTGATGGAGCGCA
TGGGGACGTGCTTGGCAATCACGCGCACCCCCCGGCCGTTTTAGCGGCTAAAAAAGTCATGGCTCTGCCC
TCGGGCGGACCACGCCCATCATGACCTTGCCAAGCTCGTCCTGCTTCTCTTCGATCTTCGCCAGCAGGGC
GAGGATCGTGGCATCACCGAACCGCGCCGTGCGCGGGTCGTCGGTGAGCCAGAGTTTCAGCAGGCCGCCC
AGGCGGCCCAGGTCGCCATTGATGCGGGCCAGCTCGCGGACGTGCTCATAGTCCACGACGCCCGTGATTT
TGTAGCCCTGGCCGACGGCCAGCAGGTAGGCCGACAGGCTCATGCCGGCCGCCGCCGCCTTTTCCTCAAT
CGCTCTTCGTTCGTCTGGAAGGCAGTACACCTTGATAGGTGGGCTGCCCTTCCTGGTTGGCTTGGTTTCA
TCAGCCATCCGCTTGCCCTCATCTGTTACGCCGGCGGTAGCCGGCCAGCCTCGCAGAGCAGGATTCCCGT
TGAGCACCGCCAGGTGCGAATAAGGGACAGTGAAGAAGGAACACCCGCTCGCGGGTGGGCCTACTTCACC
TATCCTGCCCGGCTGACGCCGTTGGATACACCAAGGAAAGTCTACACGAACCCTTTGGCAAAATCCTGTA
TATCGTGCGAAAAAGGATGGATATACCGAAAAAATCGCTATAATGACCCCGAAGCAGGGTTATGCAGCGG
AAAAGCGCCACGCTTCCCGAAGGGAGAAAGGCGGACAGGTATCCGGTAAGCGGCAGGGTCGGAACAGGAG
AGCGCACGAGGGAGCTTCCAGGGGGAAACGCCTGGTATCTTTATAGTCCTGTCGGGTTTCGCCACCTCTG
ACTTGAGCGTCGATTTTTGTGATGCTCGTCAGGGGGGCGGAGCCTATGGAAAAACGCCAGCAACGCGGCC
TTTTTACGGTTCCTGGCCTTTTGCTGGCCTTTTGCTCACATGTTCTTTCCTGCGTTATCCCCTGATTCTG
TGGATAACCGTATTACCGCCTTTGAGTGAGCTGATACCGCTCGCCGCAGCCGAACGACCGAGCGCAGCGA
GTCAGTGAGCGAGGAAGCGGAAGAGCGCCAGAAGGCCGCCAGAGAGGCCGAGCGCGGCCGTGAGGCTTGG
ACGCTAGGGCAGGGCATGAAAAAGCCCGTAGCGGGCTGCTACGGGCGTCTGACGCGGTGGAAAGGGGGAG
GGGATGTTGTCTACATGGCTCTGCTGTAGTGAGTGGGTTGCGCTCCGGCAGCGGTCCTGATCAATCGTCA
CCCTTTCTCGGTCCTTCAACGTTCCTGACAACGAGCCTCCTTTTCGCCAATCCATCGACAATCACCGCGA
GTCCCTGCTCGAACGCTGCGTCCGGACCGGCTTCGTCGAAGGCGTCTATCGCGGCCCGCAACAGCGGCGA
GAGCGGAGCCTGTTCAACGGTGCCGCCGCGCTCGCCGGCATCGCTGTCGCCGGCCTGCTCCTCAAGCACG
GCCCCAACAGTGAAGTAGCTGATTGTCATCAGCGCATTGACGGCGTCCCCGGCCGAAAAACCCGCCTCGC
AGAGGAAGCGAAGCTGCGCGTCGGCCGTTTCCATCTGCGGTGCGCCCGGTCGCGTGCCGGCATGGATGCG
CGCGCCATCGCGGTAGGCGAGCAGCGCCTGCCTGAAGCTGCGGGCATTCCCGATCAGAAATGAGCGCCAG
TCGTCGTCGGCTCTCGGCACCGAATGCGTATGATTCTCCGCCAGCATGGCTTCGGCCAGTGCGTCGAGCA
GCGCCCGCTTGTTCCTGAAGTGCCAGTAAAGCGCCGGCTGCTGAACCCCCAACCGTTCCGCCAGTTTGCG
TGTCGTCAGACCGTCTACGCCGACCTCGTTCAACAGGTCCAGGGCGGCACGGATCACTGTATTCGGCTGC
AACTTTGTCATGCTTGACACTTTATCACTGATAAACATAATATGTCCACCAACTTATCAGTGATAAAGAA
TCCGCGCGTTCAATCGGACCAGCGGAGGCTGGTCCGGAGGCCAGACGTGAAACCCAACATACCCCTGATC
GTAATTCTGAGCACTGTCGCGCTCGACGCTGTCGGCATCGGCCTGATTATGCCGGTGCTGCCGGGCCTCC
TGCGCGATCTGGTTCACTCGAACGACGTCACCGCCCACTATGGCATTCTGCTGGCGCTGTATGCGTTGGT
GCAATTTGCCTGCGCACCTGTGCTGGGCGCGCTGTCGGATCGTTTCGGGCGGCGGCCAATCTTGCTCGTC
TCGCTGGCCGGCGCCAGATCTGGGGAACCCTGTGGTTGGCATGCACATACAAATGGACGAACGGATAAAC
CTTTTCACGCCCTTTTAAATATCCGATTATTCTAATAAACGCTCTTTTCTCTTAGGTTTACCCGCCAATA
TATCCTGTCAAACACTGATAGTTTAAACGTTGCGATTAAGAATTCGAGCTCGGTACCCCCCTACTCCAAA
AATGTCAAAGATACAGTCTCAGAAGACCAAAGGGCTATTGAGACTTTTCAACAAAGGGTAATTTCGGGAA
ACCTCCTCGGATTCCATTGCCCAGCTATCTGTCACTTCATCGAAAGGACAGTAGAAAAGGAAGGTGGCTC
CTACAAATGCCATCATTGCGATAAAGGAAAGGCTATCATTCAAGATGCCTCTGCCGACAGTGGTCCCAAA
GATGGACCCCCACCCACGAGGAGCATCGTGGAAAAAGAAGACGTTCCAACCACGTCTTCAAAGCAAGTGG
ATTGATGTGACATCTCCACTGACGTAAGGGATGACGCACAATCCCACTATCCTTCGCAAGACCCTTCCTC
TATATAAGGAAGTTCATTTCATTTGGAGAGGACAGCCCAAGCTTCGACTCTAGAGGATCCCCTTAAATCG
ATATGGAACGAGCTATACAAGGAAACGACGCTAGGGAACAAGCTAACAGTGAACGTTGGGATGGAGGATC
AGGAGGTACCACTTCTCCCTTCAAACTTCCTGACGAAAGTCCGAGTTGGACTGAGTGGCGGCTACATAAC
GATGAGACGAATTCGAATCAAGATAATCCCCTTGGTTTCAAGGAAAGCTGGGGTTTCGGGAAAGTTGTAT
TTAAGAGATATCTCAGATACGACAGGACGGAAGCTTCACTGCACAGAGTCCTTGGATCTTGGACGGGAGA
TTCGGTTAACTATGCAGCATCTCGATTTTTCGGTTTCGACCAGATCGGATGTACCTATAGTATTCGGTTT
CGAGGAGTTAGTATCACCGTTTCTGGAGGGTCTCGAACTCTTCAGCATCTCTGTGAGATGGCAATTCGGT
CTAAGCAAGAACTGCTACAGCTTGCCCCAATCGAAGTGGAAAGTAATGTATCAAGAGGATGCCCTGAAGG
TACTCAAACCTTCGAAAAAGAAAGCGAGTAAGTCGAGGGCGAGCTCGAATTCGGTACGCTGAAATCACCA
GTCTCTCTCTACAAATCTATCTCTCTCTATTTTCTCCATAAATAATGTGTGAGTAGTTTCCCGATAAGGG
AAATTAGGGTTCTTATAGGGTTTCGCTCATGTGTTGAGCATATAAGAAACCCTTAGTATGTATTTGTATT
TGTAAAATACTTCTATCAATAAAATTTCTAATTCCTAAAACCAAAATCCAGTACTAAAATCCAGATCTCC
CTGCAGGTCCCCAGATTAGCCTTTTCAATTTCAGAAAGAATGCTAACCCACAGATGGTTAGAGAGGCTTA
CGCAGCAGGTCTCATCAAGACGATCTACCCGAGCAATAATCTCCAGGAAATCAAATACCTTCCCAAGAAG
GTTAAAGATGCAGTCAAAAGATTCAGGACTAACTGCATCAAGAACACAGAGAAAGATATATTTCTCAAGA
TCAGAAGTACTATTCCAGTATGGACGATTCAAGGCTTGCTTCACAAACCAAGGCAAGTAATAGAGATTGG
AGTCTCTAAAAAGGTAGTTCCCACTGAATCAAAGGCCATGGAGTCAAAGATTCAAATAGAGGACCTAACA
GAACTCGCCGTAAAGACTGGCGAACAGTTCATACAGAGTCTCTTACGACTCAATGACAAGAAGAAAATCT
TCGTCAACATGGTGGAGCACGACACACTTGTCTACTCCAAAAATATCAAAGATACAGTCTCAGAAGACCA
AAGGGCAATTGAGACTTTTCAACAAAGGGTAATATCCGGAAACCTCCTCGGATTCCATTGCCCAGCTATC
TGTCACTTTATTGTGAAGATAGTGGAAAAGGAAGGTGGCTCCTACAAATGCCATCATTGCGATAAAGGAA
AGGCCATCGTTGAAGATGCCTCTGCCGACAGTGGTCCCAAAGATGGACCCCCACCCACGAGGAGCATCGT
GGAAAAAGAAGACGTTCCAACCACGTCTTCAAAGCAAGTGGATTGATGTGATATCTCCACTGACGTAAGG
GATGACGCACAATCCCACTATCCTTCGCAAGACCCTTCCTCTATATAAGGAAGTTCATTTCATTTGGAGA
GAACACGGGGGACTCTAGAGTTATCAACAAGTTTGTACAAAAAAGCAGGCTCCACCACTAGTATGGGACC
TGATGAAGACGACAATAGGTGGCCTCTTTGGTTGAAGCCATTACTAAGGGAACGATTCTTTGGTCAATGC
AAATTACACGCTGATTCCCACAAAAGTGAATGTAATATGTACTGTCTTGACTGTATTAATGGCCCTCTTT
GCTCTCTTTGTTTAGCCCATCACAAAGACCATCGTGTTATTCAGATAAGGAGGTCATCGTACCATGATGT
GATTAGGGTGAATGAAATTCAGAAATTTTTGGACATTTCTTCAGTTCAGACATACGTTATCAACAGTGCA
AAAGTTGTGTTCTTGAATGAAAGGCCACAGCCTAGGCCAGGAAAAGGGGTGACTAATACATGTGAAGTCT
GTGAAAGAAGTCTTCTTGATTCCTTCAAATTCTGCTCTCTTGGTTGCAAGATTGTTGGGACCTCGAGTAA
TTACGTGAAGAAGCCGAAGAATTCGCCGGAGAAGAGGAGGACGCCGGCAACGGCATCGGAATCTGAAGAG
TCTTACAGTAGTAGCAGTAGCAGCCATGGCCGGAGAAACAAGATTCAGAGTTTCACTCCGTCAACGCCAC
CTCCAACTTCTGCTAATTACAGAATAGCCAAACGCAGAAAGGGAATTCCTCATCGATCCCCAATGGGAGG
ACTATACATAGATCCCGGGGACCCAGCTTTCTTGTACAAAGTGGTTGATAACAGCGGGTTAATTAACATC
TTTTACCCATACGATGTTCCTGACTATGCGGGCTATCCCTATGACGTCCCGGACTATGCAGGATCCTATC
CATATGACGTTCCAGATTACGCTGCTCAGTGCAGCGCTTAGAGCTCGAATTTCCCCGATCGTTCAAACAT
TTGGCAATAAAGTTTCTTAAGATTGAATCCTGTTGCCGGTCTTGCGATGATTATCATATAATTTCTGTTG
AATTACGTTAAGCATGTAATAATTAACATGTAATGCATGACGTTATTTATGAGATGGGTTTTTATGATTA
GAGTCCCGCAATTATACATTTAATACGCGATAGAAAACAAAATATAGCGCGCAAACTAGGATAAATTATC
GCGCGCGGTGTCATCTATGTTACTAGATCGGGAATTAGCTTCATCAACGCAAGACATGCGCACGACCGTC
TGACAGGAGAGGAATTTCCGACGAGCACAGAAAGGACTTGCTCTTGGACGTAGGCCTATTTCTCAGGCAC
ATGTATCAAGTGTTCGGACGTGGGTTTTCGATGGTGTATCAGCCGCCGCCAACTGGGAGATGAGGAGGCT
TTCTTGGGGGGCAGTCAGCAGTTCATTTCACAAGACAGAGGAACTTGTAAGGAGATGCACTGATTTATCT
TGGCGCAAACCAGCAGGACGAATTAGTGGGAATAGCCCGCGAATATCTAAGTTATGCCTGTCGGCATGAG
CAGAAACTTCCAATTCGAAACAGTTTGGAGAGGTTGTTTTTGGGCATACCTTTTGTTAGTCAGCCTCTCG
ATTGCTCATCGTCATTACACAGTACCGAAGTTTGATCGATCTAGTAACATAGATGACACCGCGCGCGATA
ATTTATCCTAGTTTGCGCGCTATATTTTGTTTTCTATCGCGTATTAAATGTATAATTGCGGGACTCTAAT
CATAAAAACCCATCTCATAAATAACGTCATGCATTACATGTTAATTATTACATGCTTAACGTAATTCAAC
AGAAATTATATGATAATCATCGCAAGACCGGCAACAGGATTCAATCTTAAGAAACTTTATTGCCAAATGT
TTGAACGATCTGCTTCGACGCACTCCTTCTTTACTCCACCATCTCGTCCTTATTGAAAACGTGGGTAGCA
CCAAAACGAATCAAGTCGCTGGAACTGAAGTTACCAATCACGCTGGATGATTTGCCAGTTGGATTAATCT
TGCCTTTCCCCGCATGAATAATATTGATGAATGCATGCGTGAGGGGTATTTCGATTTTGGCAATAGCTGC
AATTGCCGCGACATCCTCCAACGAGCATAATTCTTCAGAAAAATAGCGATGTTCCATGTTGTCAGGGCAT
GCATGATGCACGTTATGAGGTGACGGTGCTAGGCAGTATTCCCTCAAAGTTTCATAGTCAGTATCATATT
CATCATTGCATTCCTGCAAGAGAGAATTGAGACGCAATCCACACGCTGCGGCAACCTTCCGGCGTTCGTG
GTCTATTTGCTCTTGGACGTTGCAAACGTAAGTGTTGGATCCCGGTCGGCATCTACTCTATTCCTTTGCC
CTCGGACGAGTGCTGGGGCGTCGGTTTCCACTATCGGCGAGTACTTCTACACAGCCATCGGTCCAGACGG
CCGCGCTTCTGCGGGCGATTTGTGTACGCCCGACAGTCCCGGCTCCGGATCGGACGATTGCGTCGCATCG
ACCCTGCGCCCAAGCTGCATCATCGAAATTGCCGTCAACCAAGCTCTGATAGAGTTGGTCAAGACCAATG
CGGAGCATATACGCCCGGAGCCGCGGCGATCCTGCAAGCTCCGGATGCCTCCGCTCGAAGTAGCGCGTCT
GCTGCTCCATACAAGCCAACCACGGCCTCCAGAAGAAGATGTTGGCGACCTCGTATTGGGAATCCCCGAA
CATCGCCTCGCTCCAGTCAATGACCGCTGTTATGCGGCCATTGTCCGTCAGGACATTGTTGGAGCCGAAA
TCCGCGTGCACGAGGTGCCGGACTTCGGGGCAGTCCTCGGCCCAAAGCATCAGCTCATCGAGAGCCTGCG
CGACGGACGCACTGACGGTGTCGTCCATCACAGTTTGCCAGTGATACACATGGGGATCAGCAATCGCGCA
TATGAAATCACGCCATGTAGTGTATTGACCGATTCCTTGCGGTCCGAATGGGCCGAACCCGCTCGTCTGG
CTAAGATCGGCCGCAGCGATCGCATCCATGGCCTCCGCGACCGGCTGCAGAACAGCGGGCAGTTCGGTTT
CAGGCAGGTCTTGCAACGTGACACCCTGTGCACGGCGGGAGATGCAATAGGTCAGGCTCTCGCTGAATTC
CCCAATGTCAAGCACTTCCGGAATCGGGAGCGCGGCCGATGCAAAGTGCCGATAAACATAACGATCTTTG
TAGAAACCATCGGCGCAGCTATTTACCCGCAGGACATATCCACGCCCTCCTACATCGAAGCTGAAAGCAC
GAGATTCTTCGCCCTCCGAGAGCTGCATCAGGTCGGAGACGCTGTCGAACTTTTCGATCAGAAACTTCTC
GACAGACGTCGCGGTGAGTTCAGGCTTTTTCATATCGGGGTCGTCCTCTCCAAATGAAATGAACTTCCTT
ATATAGAGGAAGGGTCTTGCGAAGGATAGTGGGATTGTGCGTCATCCCTTACGTCAGTGGAGATATCACA
TCAATCCACTTGCTTTGAAGACGTGGTTGGAACGTCTTCTTTTTCCACGATGCTCCTCGTGGGTGGGGGT
CCATCTTTGGGACCACTGTCGGCAGAGGCATCTTGAACGATAGCCTTTCCTTTATCGCAATGATGGCATT
TGTAGGTGCCACCTTCCTTTTCTACTGTCCTTTTGATGAAGTGACAGATAGCTGGGCAATGGAATCCGAG
GAGGTTTCCCGATATTACCCTTTGTTGAAAAGTCTCAATAGCCCTTTGGTCTTCTGAGACTGTATCTTTG
ATATTCTTGGAGTAGACGAGAGTGTCGTGCTCCACCATGTTGACGGATCTCTAGGACGCGTCGACGCGTC
GACGCGTCGACGCGTCGACGCGTCCTAGAAGCTAATTCACTGGCCGTCGTTTTACAACGTCGTGACTGGG
AAAACCCTGGCGTTACCCAACTTAATCGCCTTGCAGCACATCCCCCTTTCGCCAGCTGGCGTAATAGCGA
AGAGGCCCGCACCGATCGCCCTTCCCAACAGTTGCGCAGCCTGAATG
[44 nt withheld, positions 8518-8561]
C
[141 nt withheld, positions 8563-8703]
CCTTTGACGTTGGAGTCCACGTTCTTT
[37 nt withheld, positions 8731-8767]
ACCCTATCTCGGGCTATTCTTTTGATTTATAAGGGATTTTGCCGATTTCGGAACCACCATCAAACAGGAT
TTTCGCCTGCTGGGGCAAACCAGCGTGGACCGCTTGCTGCAACTCTCTCAGGGCCAGGCGGTGAAGGGCA
ATCAGCTGTTGCCCGTCTCACTGGTGAAAAGAAAAACCACCCCAGTACATTAAAAACGTCCGCAATGTGT
TATTAAGTTGTCTAAGCGTCAATTTGTTTACACCACAATATATCCTGCCACCAGCCAGCCAACAGCTCCC
CGACCGGCAGCTCGGCACAAAATCACCACTCGATACAGGCAGCCCATCAGTCCGGGACGGCGTCAGCGGG
AGAGCCGTTGTAAGGCGGCAGACTTTGCTCATGTTACCGATGCTATTCGGAAGAACGGCAACTAAGCTGC
CGGGTTTGAAACACGGATGATCTCGCGGAGGGTAGCATGTTGATTGTAACGATGACAGAGCGTTGCTGCC
TGTGATCAAATATCATCTCCCTCGCAGAGATCCGAATTATCAGCCTTCTTATTCATTTCTCGCTTAACCG
TGACAGGCTGTCGATCTTGAGAACTATGCCGACATAATAGGAAATCGCTGGATAAAGCCGCTGAGGAAGC
TGAGTGGCGCTATTTCTTTAGAAGTGAACGTTGACGATATCAACTCCCCTATCCATTGCTCACCGAATGG
TACAGGTCGGGGACCCGAAGTTCCGACTGTCGGCCTGATGCATCCCCGGCTGATCGACCCCAGATCTGGG
GCTGAGAAAGCCCAGTAAGGAAACAACTGTAGGTTCGAGTCGCGAGATCCCCCGGAACCAAAGGAAGTAG
GTTAAACCCGCTCCGATCAGGCCGAGCCACGCCAGGCCGAGAACATTGGTTCCTGTAGGCATCGGGATTG
GCGGATCAAACACTAAAGCTACTGGAACGAGCAGAAGTCCTCCGGCCGCCAGTTGCCAGGCGGTAAAGGT
GAGCAGAGGCACGGGAGGTTGCCACTTGCGGGTCAGCACGGTTCCGAACGCCATGGAAACCGCCCCCGCC
AGGCCCGCTGCGACGCCGACAGGATCTAGCGCTGCGTTTGGTGTCAACACCAACAGCGCCACGCCCGCAG
TTCCGCAAATAGCCCCCAGGACCGCCATCAATCGTATCGGGCTACCTAGCAGAGCGGCAGAGATGAACAC
GACCATCAGCGGCTGCACAGCGCCTACCGTCGCCGCGACCCCGCCCGGCAGGCGGTAGACCGAAATAAAC
AACAAGCTCCAGAATAGCGAAATATTAAGTGCGCCGAGGATGAAGATGCGCATCCACCAGATTCCCGTTG
GAATCTGTCGGACGATCATCACGAGCAATAAACCCGCCGGCAACGCCCGCAGCAGCATACCGGCGACCCC
TCGGCCTCGCTGTTCGGGCTCCACGAAAACGCCGGACAGATGCGCCTTGTGAGCGTCCTTGGGGCCGTCC
TCCTGTTTGAAGACCGACAGCCCAATGATCTCGCCGTCGATGTAGGCGCCGAATGCCACGGCATCTCGCA
ACCGTTCAGCGAACGCCTCCATGGGCTTTTTCTCCTCGTGCTCGTAAACGGACCCGAACATCTCTGGAGC
TTTCTTCAGGGCCGACAATCGGATCTCGCGGAAATCCTGCACGTCGGCCGCTCCAAGCCGTCGAATCTGA
GCCTTAATCACAATTGTCAATTTTAATCCTCTGTTTATCGGCAGTTCGTAGAGCGCGCCGTGCGTCCCGA
GCGATACTGAGCGAAGCAAGTGCGTCGAGCAGTGCCCGCTTGTTCCTGAAATGCCAGTAAAGCGCTGGCT
GCTGAACCCCCAGCCGGAACTGACCCCACAAGGCCCTAGCGTTTGCAATGCACCAGGTCATCATTGACCC
AGGCGTGTTCCACCAGGCCGCTGCCTCGCAACTCTTCGCAGGCTTCGCCGACCTGCTCGCGCCACTTCTT
CACGCGGGTGGAATCCGATCCGCACATGAGGCGGAAGGTTTCCAGCTTGAGCGGGTACGGCTCCCGGTGC
GAGCTGAAATAGTCGAACATCCGTCGGGCCGTCGGCGACAGCTTGCGGTACTTCTCCCATATGAATTTCG
TGTAGTGGTCGCCAGCAAACAGCACGACGATTTCCTCGTCGATCAGGACCTGGCAACGGGACGTTTTCTT
GCCACGGTCCAGGACGCGGAAGCGGTGCAGCAGCGACACCGATTCCAGGTGCCCAACGCGGTCGGACGTG
AAGCCCATCGCCGTCGCCTGTAGGCGCGACAGGCATTCCTCGGCCTTCGTGTAATACCGGCCATTGATCG
ACCAGCCCAGGTCCTGGCAAAGCTCGTAGAACGTGAAGGTGATCGGCTCGCCGATAGGGGTGCGCTTCGC
GTACTCCAACACCTGCTGCCACACCAGTTCGTCATCGTCGGCCCGCAGCTCGACGCCGGTGTAGGTGATC
TTCACGTCCTTGTTGACGTGGAAAATGACCTTGTTTTGCAGCGCCTCGCGCGGGATTTTCTTGTTGCGCG
TGGTGAACAGGGCAGAGCGGGCCGTGTCGTTTGGCATCGCTCGCATCGTGTCCGGCCACGGCGCAATATC
GAACAAGGAAAGCTGCATTTCCTTGATCTGCTGCTTCGTGTGTTTCAGCAACGCGGCCTGCTTGGCCTCG
CTGACCTGTTTTGCCAGGTCCTCGCCGGCGGTTTTTCGCTTCTTGGTCGTCATAGTTCCTCGCGTGTCGA
TGGTCATCGACTTCGCCAAACCTGCCGCCTCCTGTTCGAGACGACGCGAACGCTCCACGGCGGCCGATGG
CGCGGGCAGGGCAGGGGGAGCCAGTTGCACGCTGTCGCGCTCGATCTTGGCCGTAGCTTGCTGGACCATC
GAGCCGACGGACTGGAAGGTTTCGCGGGGCGCACGCATGACGGTGCGGCTTGCGATGGTTTCGGCATCCT
CGGCGGAAAACCCCGCGTCGATCAGTTCTTGCCTGTATGCCTTCCGGTCAAACGTCCGATTCATTCACCC
TCCTTGCGGGATTGCCCCGACTCACGCCGGGGCAATGTGCCCTTATTCCTGATTTGACCCGCCTGGTGCC
TTGGTGTCCAGATAATCCACCTTATCGGCAATGAAGTCGGTCCCGTAGACCGTCTGGCCGTCCTTCTCGT
ACTTGGTATTCCGAATCTTGCCCTGCACGAATACCAGCGACCCCTTGCCCAAATACTTGCCGTGGGCCTC
GGCCTGAGAGCCAAAACACTTGATGCGGAAGAAGTCGGTGCGCTCCTGCTTGTCGCCGGCATCGTTGCGC
CACATCTAGGTACTAAAACAATTCATCCAGTAAAATATAATATTTTATTTTCTCCCAATCAGGCTTGATC
CCCAGTAAGTCAAAAAATAGCTCGACATACTGTTCTTCCCCGATATCCTCCCTGATCGACCGGACGCAGA
AGGCAATGTCATACCACTTGTCCGCCCTGCCGCTTCTCCCAAGATCAATAAAGCCACTTACTTTGCCATC
TTTCACAAAGATGTTGCTGTCTCCCAGGTCGCCGTGGGAAAAGACAAGTTCCTCTTCGGGCTTTTCCGTC
TTTAAAAAATCATACAGCTCGCGCGGATCTTTAAATGGAGTGTCTTCTTCCCAGTTTTCGCAATCCACAT
CGGCCAGATCGTTATTCAGTAAGTAATCCAATTCGGCTAAGCGGCTGTCTAAGCTATTCGTATAGGGACA
ATCCGATATGTCGATGGAGTGAAAGAGCCTGATGCACTCCGCATACAGCTCGATAATCTTTTCAGGGCTT
TGTTCATCTTCATACTCTTCCGAGCAAAGGACGCCATCGGCCTCACTCATGAGCAGATTGCTCCAGCCAT
CATGCCGTTCAAAGTGCAGGACCTTTGGAACAGGCAGCTTTCCTTCCAGCCATAGCATCATGTCCTTTTC
CCGTTCCACATCATAGGTGGTCCCTTTATACCGGCTGTCCGTCATTTTTAAATATAGGTTTTCATTTTCT
CCCACCAGCTTATATACCTTAGCAGGAGACATTCCTTCCGTATCTTTTACGCAGCGGTATTTTTCGATCA
GTTTTTTCAATTCCGGTGATATTCTCATTTTAGCCATTTATTATTTCCTTCCTCTTTTCTACAGTATTTA
AAGATACCCCAAGAAGCTAATTATAACAAGACGAACTCCAATTCACTGTTCCTTGCATTCTAAAACCTTA
AATACCAGAAAACAGCTTTTTCAAAGTTGTTTTCAAAGTTGGCGTATAACATAGTATCGACGGAGCCGAT
TTTGAAACCACAATTATGGGTGATGCTGCCAACTTACTGATTTAGTGTATGATGGTGTTTTTGAGGTGCT
CCAGTGGCTTCTGTTTCTATCAGCTGTCCCTCCTGTTCAGCTACTGACGGGGTGGTGCGTAACGGCAAAA
GCACCGCCGGACATCAGCGCTATCTCTGCTCTCACTGCCGTAAAACATGGCAACTGCAGTTCACTTACAC
CGCTTCTCAACCCGGTACGCACCAGAAAATCATTGATATGGCCATGAATGGCGTTGGATGCCGGGCAACA
GCCCGCATTATGGGCGTTGGCCTCAACACGATTTTACGTCACTTAAAAAACTCAGGCCGCAGTCGGTAAC
CTCGCGCATACAGCCGGGCAGTGACGTCATCGTCTGCGCGGAAATGGACGAACAGTGGGGCTATGTCGGG
GCTAAATCGCGCCAGCGCTGGCTGTTTTACGCGTATGACAGTCTCCGGAAGACGGTTGTTGCGCACGTAT
TCGGTGAACGCACTATGGCGACGCTGGGGCGTCTTATGAGCCTGCTGTCACCCTTTGACGTGGTGATATG
GATGACGGATGGCTGGCCGCTGTATGAATCCCGCCTGAAGGGAAAGCTGCACGTAATCAGCAAGCGATAT
ACGCAGCGAATTGAGCGGCATAACCTGAATCTGAGGCAGCACCTGGCACGGCTGGGACGGAAGTCGCTGT
CGTTCTCAAAATCGGTGGAGCTGCATGACAAAGTCATCGGGCATTATCTGAACATAAAACACTATCAATA
AGTTGGAGTCATTACCCAATTATGATAGAATTTACAAGCTATAAGGTTATTGTCCTGGGTTTCAAGCATT
AGTCCATGCAAGTTTTTATGCTTTGCCCATTCTATAGATATATTGATAAGCGCGCTGCCTATGCCTTGCC
CCCTGAAATCCTTACATACGGCGATATCTTCTATATAAAAGATATATTATCTTATCAGTATTGTCAATAT
ATTCAAGGCAATCTGCCTCCTCATCCTCTTCATCCTCTTCGTCTTGGTAGCTTTTTAAATATGGCGCTTC
ATAGAGTAATTCTGTAAAGGTCCAATTCTCGTTTTCATACCTCGGTATAATCTTACCTATCACCTCAAAT
GGTTCGCTGGGTTTATCGCACCCCCGAACACGAGCACGGCACCCGCGACCACTATGCCAAGAATGCCCAA
GGTAAAAATTGCCGGCCCCGCCATGAAGTCCGTGAATGCCCCGACGGCCGAAGTGAAGGGCAGGCCGCCA
CCCAGGCCGCCGCCCTCACTGCCCGGCACCTGGTCGCTGAATGTCGATGCCAGCACCTGCGGCACGTCAA
TGCTTCCGGGCGTCGCGCTCGGGCTGATCGCCCATCCCGTTACTGCCCCGATCCCGGCAATGGCAAGGAC
TGCCAGCGCTGCCATTTTTGGGGTGAGGCCGTTCGCGGCCGAGGGGCGCAGCCCCTGGGGGGATGGGAGG
CCCGCGTTAGCGGGCCGGGAGGGTTCGAGAAGGGGGGGCACCCCCCTTCGGCGTGCGCGGTCACGCGCAC
AGGGCGCAGCCCTGGTTAAAAACAAGGTTTATAAATATTGGTTTAAAAGCAGGTTAAAAGACAGGTTAGC
GGTGGCCGAAAAACGGGCGGAAACCCTTGCAAATGCTGGATTTTCTGCCTGTGGACAGCCCCTCAAATGT
CAATAGGTGCGCCCCTCATCTGTCAGCACTCTGCCCCTCAAGTGTCAAGGATCGCGCCCCTCATCTGTCA
GTAGTCGCGCCCCTCAAGTGTCAATACCGCAGGGCACTTATCCCCAGGCTTGTCCACATCATCTGTGGGA
AACTCGCGTAAAATCAGGCGTTTTCGCCGATTTGCGAGGCTGGCCAGCTCCACGTCGCCGGCCGAAATCG
AGCCTGCCCCTCATCTGTCAACGCCGCGCCGGGTGAGTCGGCCCCTCAAGTGTCAACGTCCGCCCCTCAT
CTGTCAGTGAGGGCCAAGTTTTCCGCGAGGTATCCACAACGCCGGCGGCCGCGGTGTCTCGCACACGGCT
TCGACGGCGTTTCTGGCGCGTTTGCAGGGCCATAGACGGCCGCCAGCCCAGCGGCGAGGGCAACCAGCCC
GGTGAGCGTCGGAAAGGCGC
