>Addgene plasmid #126357 | pGWB14-LYX139 | depositor partial sequence | sequence record 241631 | Niben101Scf06512g00006.1
ATGGGACCTGATGAAGACGACAATAGGTGGCCTCTTTGGTTGAAGCCATTACTAAGGGAACGATTCTTTG
GTCAATGCAAATTACACGCTGATTCCCACAAAAGTGAATGTAATATGTACTGTCTTGACTGTATTAATGG
CCCTCTTTGCTCTCTTTGTTTAGCCCATCACAAAGACCATCGTGTTATTCAGATAAGGAGGTCATCGTAC
CATGATGTGATTAGGGTGAATGAAATTCAGAAATTTTTGGACATTTCTTCAGTTCAGACATACGTTATCA
ACAGTGCAAAAGTTGTGTTCTTGAATGAAAGGCCACAGCCTAGGCCAGGAAAAGGGGTGACTAATACATG
TGAAGTCTGTGAAAGAAGTCTTCTTGATTCCTTCAAATTCTGCTCTCTTGGTTGCAAGATTGTTGGGACC
TCGAGTAATTACGTGAAGAAGCCGAAGAATTCGCCGGAGAAGAGGAGGACGCCGGCAACGGCATCGGAAT
CTGAAGAGTCTTACAGTAGTAGCAGTAGCAGCCATGGCCGGAGAAACAAGATTCAGAGTTTCACTCCGTC
AACGCCACCTCCAACTTCTGCTAATTACAGAATAGCCAAACGCAGAAAGGGAATTCCTCATCGATCCCCA
ATGGGAGGACTATACATAGAT
